Addgene plasmid #201495: ALFA-bArr1
Purpose: Expression of the beta-arrestin1 containing a N-terminal ALFA tag.
Depositing lab: Patrick Giguère. Depositing organization: University of Ottawa. Publication: Development of a V5-tag-directed nanobody and its implementation as an intracellular biosensor of GPCR signalling. Zeghal M, Matte K, Venes A, Patel S, Laroche G, Sarvan S, Joshi M, Rain JC, Couture JF, Giguere PM. J Biol Chem. 2023 Jul 28:105107. doi: 10.1016/j.jbc.2023.105107. PubMed 37517699.
Backbone
  Vector backbone: pcDNA3.1+
  Backbone manufacturer: Invitrogen
  Backbone size w/o insert (bp): 5428
  Vector type: Mammalian Expression
  Selectable markers: Neomycin (select with G418)
Growth in bacteria
  Bacterial resistance: Ampicillin, 100 μg/mL
  Growth temperature: 37°C
  Growth strain: DH5alpha
  Copy number: High Copy
Gene/Insert
  Gene/Insert name: ALFA-bArr1
  Species: H. sapiens (human)
  Insert size (bp): 1299
  Entrez Gene: ARRB1 (a.k.a. ARB1, ARR1)
  Promoter: CMV
  Tag / fusion protein: ALFA (N terminal on insert)
  Cloning method: Restriction Enzyme; 5′ cloning site HindIII (not destroyed); 3′ cloning site XbaI (not destroyed)
  Sequencing primers: 5′ CMV-F; 3′ Bgh-R
Resource information
  A portion of this plasmid was derived from a plasmid made by: H. sapiens (human)
Terms and licenses: Academic/Nonprofit Terms; Industry Terms: Not Available to Industry
How to cite: ALFA-bArr1 was a gift from Patrick Giguère (Addgene plasmid # 201495 ; http://n2t.net/addgene:201495 ; RRID:Addgene_201495)
