[The description below was written by a language model from this plasmid's Addgene catalogue record and pLannotate feature annotations shown in this document.]
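Description:
ALFA-bArr1 is a mammalian expression plasmid built on the pcDNA3.1+ backbone that drives production of human beta-arrestin 1 (ARRB1) carrying an N-terminal ALFA epitope tag. The tagged coding sequence was inserted between the HindIII and XbaI sites of the polylinker, downstream of the human cytomegalovirus immediate-early enhancer and promoter and upstream of the bovine growth hormone polyadenylation signal, giving strong constitutive expression in transfected mammalian cells. A T7 promoter lies between the CMV promoter and the insert and could support in vitro transcription. The automated annotation identifies the ARRB1 open reading frame but does not call the short ALFA tag separately; the tag presumably sits in the unannotated stretch just upstream of the arrestin coding region, consistent with the catalogue description.

The plasmid is propagated in E. coli through a high-copy ColE1/pUC-type origin with ampicillin selection from the beta-lactamase gene, and it also carries an f1 phage origin. For mammalian cells, an SV40 early promoter drives the neomycin phosphotransferase gene, terminated by the SV40 polyadenylation signal, allowing G418 selection of stable lines. Several small fragment hits in the feature table (an HIV-1 LTR piece, ble, lacI and bom fragments) are most likely backbone remnants or annotation artefacts rather than functional elements.

Beta-arrestin 1 binds agonist-activated, phosphorylated G protein-coupled receptors, mediating their desensitization and internalization. The ALFA tag is a short epitope recognized by a dedicated nanobody, and the associated work concerns tag-directed nanobodies used as intracellular biosensors of GPCR signalling, so the construct is suited to detecting or tracking arrestin in such assays.
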