Features (pLannotate 1.2.2; 20 found; start..end, strand, type, name):
     28..80      -  misc_feature   bom (fragment): basis of mobility region from pBR322
    235..614     +  enhancer       CMV enhancer: human cytomegalovirus immediate early enhancer
    615..818     +  promoter       CMV promoter: human cytomegalovirus (CMV) immediate early promoter
    814..847     +  LTR            5' LTR (truncated) (fragment): truncated 5' long terminal repeat (LTR) from HIV-1
    863..881     +  promoter       T7 promoter: promoter for bacteriophage T7 RNA polymerase
    965..2218    +  CDS            ARRB1: ARRB1_HUMAN - Also known as ARR1. Experimental evidence at protein level: Swiss-Prot protein existence level 1. Functions in regulating agonist-mediated G-protein coupled receptor (GPCR) signaling by mediating both receptor desensitization and resensitization processes. During homologous desensitization, beta- arrestins bind to the GPRK-phosphorylated receptor and sterically preclude its coupling to the cognate G-protein; the binding appears to require additional receptor determinants exposed only in the active receptor conformation. The beta-arrestins target many receptors for internalization
   2259..2483    +  polyA_signal   bGH poly(A) signal: bovine growth hormone polyadenylation signal
   2487..2508    +  promoter       SV40 promoter (fragment): SV40 enhancer and early promoter
   2529..2957    +  rep_origin     f1 ori (sequence partly withheld): f1 bacteriophage origin of replication; arrow indicates direction of (+) strand synthesis
   2971..3300    +  promoter       SV40 promoter: SV40 enhancer and early promoter
   3367..4158    +  CDS            neo: KKA2_KLEPN - Also known as kan, nptII. Experimental evidence at protein level: Swiss-Prot protein existence level 1. Resistance to kanamycin, neomycin, paromomycin, ribostamycin, butirosin and gentamicin B. From Klebsiella pneumoniae.
   4182..4340    +  CDS            ble (fragment): BLE_KLEPN - Experimental evidence at protein level: Swiss-Prot protein existence level 1. Binding protein with a strong affinity to the bleomycin family of antibiotics. Binds to CL990; an antimitotic-antibiotic compound. From Klebsiella pneumoniae.
   4335..4456    +  polyA_signal   SV40 poly(A) signal: SV40 polyadenylation signal
   4529..4545    -  protein_bind   lac operator: The lac repressor binds to the lac operator to inhibit transcription in E. coli. This inhibition can be relieved by adding lactose or isopropyl-β-D-thiogalactopyranoside (IPTG). lac repressor encoded by lacI
   4553..4583    -  promoter       lac promoter: promoter for the E. coli lac operon
   4598..4619    -  protein_bind   CAP binding site: CAP binding activates transcription in the presence of cAMP. E. coli catabolite activator protein
   4632..4724    -  CDS            lacI (fragment): lac repressor; lacI; The lac repressor binds to the lac operator to inhibit transcription in E. coli. This inhibition can be relieved by adding lactose or isopropyl-β-D-thiogalactopyranoside (IPTG).
   4907..5495    -  rep_origin     ori: high-copy-number ColE1/pMB1/pBR322/pUC origin of replication
   5666..6526    -  CDS            AmpR: β-lactamase; bla; confers resistance to ampicillin, carbenicillin, and related antibiotics
   6527..6631    -  promoter       AmpR promoter: bla
>Addgene plasmid #201495 | ALFA-bArr1 | addgene full sequence | sequence record 395380 | Addgene NGS Result
GACGGATCGGGAGATCTCCCGATCCCCTATGGTGCACTCTCAGTACAATCTGCTCTGATGCCGCATAGTT
AAGCCAGTATCTGCTCCCTGCTTGTGTGTTGGAGGTCGCTGAGTAGTGCGCGAGCAAAATTTAAGCTACA
ACAAGGCAAGGCTTGACCGACAATTGCATGAAGAATCTGCTTAGGGTTAGGCGTTTTGCGCTGCTTCGCG
ATGTACGGGCCAGATATACGCGTTGACATTGATTATTGACTAGTTATTAATAGTAATCAATTACGGGGTC
ATTAGTTCATAGCCCATATATGGAGTTCCGCGTTACATAACTTACGGTAAATGGCCCGCCTGGCTGACCG
CCCAACGACCCCCGCCCATTGACGTCAATAATGACGTATGTTCCCATAGTAACGCCAATAGGGACTTTCC
ATTGACGTCAATGGGTGGAGTATTTACGGTAAACTGCCCACTTGGCAGTACATCAAGTGTATCATATGCC
AAGTACGCCCCCTATTGACGTCAATGACGGTAAATGGCCCGCCTGGCATTATGCCCAGTACATGACCTTA
TGGGACTTTCCTACTTGGCAGTACATCTACGTATTAGTCATCGCTATTACCATGGTGATGCGGTTTTGGC
AGTACATCAATGGGCGTGGATAGCGGTTTGACTCACGGGGATTTCCAAGTCTCCACCCCATTGACGTCAA
TGGGAGTTTGTTTTGGCACCAAAATCAACGGGACTTTCCAAAATGTCGTAACAACTCCGCCCCATTGACG
CAAATGGGCGGTAGGCGTGTACGGTGGGAGGTCTATATAAGCAGAGCTCTCTGGCTAACTAGAGAACCCA
CTGCTTACTGGCTTATCGAAATTAATACGACTCACTATAGGGAGACCCAAGCTGGCTAGCGTTTAAACTT
AAGCTTGCCACCATGAGTAGACTGGAGGAGGAGCTCAGGAGGCGACTTACCGAGATGGGCGACAAAGGCA
CGAGAGTGTTCAAGAAGGCCTCTCCTAACGGCAAGCTGACCGTGTACCTCGGCAAGAGGGACTTCGTGGA
CCACATCGATCTGGTGGACCCTGTGGATGGCGTGGTGCTGGTCGATCCCGAGTACCTGAAAGAACGGCGG
GTGTACGTGACCCTGACCTGCGCCTTTAGATACGGCCGCGAGGATCTGGATGTGCTGGGCCTGACCTTCA
GAAAGGACCTGTTCGTGGCCAACGTGCAGAGCTTCCCACCAGCTCCAGAGGACAAGAAGCCCCTGACCAG
ACTGCAAGAGCGGCTGATTAAGAAGCTGGGCGAGCACGCTTACCCCTTCACCTTCGAGATCCCTCCAAAC
CTGCCTTGCAGCGTGACACTCCAACCTGGACCTGAGGATACCGGAAAGGCCTGTGGCGTGGACTACGAAG
TGAAGGCCTTTTGCGCCGAGAACCTGGAAGAGAAGATCCACAAGCGGAACAGCGTGCGGCTGGTCATCAG
AAAGGTGCAGTATGCCCCTGAGAGGCCCGGACCTCAACCTACAGCCGAGACAACCAGACAGTTCCTGATG
AGCGACAAGCCCCTGCACCTGGAAGCCAGCCTGGACAAAGAGATCTACTACCACGGCGAGCCCATCAGCG
TGAACGTCCACGTGACCAACAACACCAACAAGACCGTGAAGAAAATCAAGATCTCCGTGCGGCAGTACGC
CGACATCTGCCTGTTTAACACAGCCCAGTACAAGTGCCCCGTGGCCATGGAAGAGGCCGATGATACAGTG
GCCCCTAGCAGCACCTTCTGCAAAGTGTATACCCTGACACCTTTCCTGGCCAACAACCGCGAGAAGAGAG
GACTGGCCCTGGACGGAAAGCTGAAGCACGAGGATACCAACCTGGCCAGCAGCACCCTGCTTAGAGAGGG
CGCCAATAGAGAGATCCTGGGCATCATCGTGTCCTACAAAGTGAAAGTGAAGCTGGTGGTGTCCAGAGGC
GGCCTGCTTGGAGATCTGGCCTCTTCTGATGTGGCCGTGGAACTGCCCTTCACACTGATGCACCCCAAGC
CTAAAGAGGAACCTCCTCACAGAGAGGTGCCCGAGAACGAGACACCCGTGGACACCAATCTGATCGAGCT
GGACACAAACGACGACGACATCGTGTTCGAGGACTTCGCCCGGCAGAGACTGAAGGGCATGAAGGACGAC
AAAGAGGAAGAAGAGGACGGCACCGGCTCTCCGCAGCTCAATAATCGGTAATCTAGAGGGCCCGTTTAAA
CCCGCTGATCAGCCTCGACTGTGCCTTCTAGTTGCCAGCCATCTGTTGTTTGCCCCTCCCCCGTGCCTTC
CTTGACCCTGGAAGGTGCCACTCCCACTGTCCTTTCCTAATAAAATGAGGAAATTGCATCGCATTGTCTG
AGTAGGTGTCATTCTATTCTGGGGGGTGGGGTGGGGCAGGACAGCAAGGGGGAGGATTGGGAAGACAATA
GCAGGCATGCTGGGGATGCGGTGGGCTCTATGGCTTCTGAGGCGGAAAGAACCAGCTGGGGCTCTAGGGG
GTATCCCC
[124 nt withheld, positions 2529-2652]
C
[91 nt withheld, positions 2654-2744]
A
[49 nt withheld, positions 2746-2794]
CCTTTGACGTTGGAGTCCACGTTCTTT
[37 nt withheld, positions 2822-2858]
ACCCTATCTCGGTCTATTCTTTTGATTTATAAGGGATTTTGCCGATTTCGGCCTATTGGTTAAAAAATGA
GCTGATTTAACAAAAATTTAACGCGAATTAATTCTGTGGAATGTGTGTCAGTTAGGGTGTGGAAAGTCCC
CAGGCTCCCCAGCAGGCAGAAGTATGCAAAGCATGCATCTCAATTAGTCAGCAACCAGGTGTGGAAAGTC
CCCAGGCTCCCCAGCAGGCAGAAGTATGCAAAGCATGCATCTCAATTAGTCAGCAACCATAGTCCCGCCC
CTAACTCCGCCCATCCCGCCCCTAACTCCGCCCAGTTCCGCCCATTCTCCGCCCCATGGCTGACTAATTT
TTTTTATTTATGCAGAGGCCGAGGCCGCCTCTGCCTCTGAGCTATTCCAGAAGTAGTGAGGAGGCTTTTT
TGGAGGCCTAGGCTTTTGCAAAAAGCTCCCGGGAGCTTGTATATCCATTTTCGGATCTGATCAAGAGACA
GGATGAGGATCGTTTCGCATGATTGAACAAGATGGATTGCACGCAGGTTCTCCGGCCGCTTGGGTGGAGA
GGCTATTCGGCTATGACTGGGCACAACAGACAATCGGCTGCTCTGATGCCGCCGTGTTCCGGCTGTCAGC
GCAGGGGCGCCCGGTTCTTTTTGTCAAGACCGACCTGTCCGGTGCCCTGAATGAACTGCAGGACGAGGCA
GCGCGGCTATCGTGGCTGGCCACGACGGGCGTTCCTTGCGCAGCTGTGCTCGACGTTGTCACTGAAGCGG
GAAGGGACTGGCTGCTATTGGGCGAAGTGCCGGGGCAGGATCTCCTGTCATCTCACCTTGCTCCTGCCGA
GAAAGTATCCATCATGGCTGATGCAATGCGGCGGCTGCATACGCTTGATCCGGCTACCTGCCCATTCGAC
CACCAAGCGAAACATCGCATCGAGCGAGCACGTACTCGGATGGAAGCCGGTCTTGTCGATCAGGATGATC
TGGACGAAGAGCATCAGGGGCTCGCGCCAGCCGAACTGTTCGCCAGGCTCAAGGCGCGCATGCCCGACGG
CGAGGATCTCGTCGTGACCCATGGCGATGCCTGCTTGCCGAATATCATGGTGGAAAATGGCCGCTTTTCT
GGATTCATCGACTGTGGCCGGCTGGGTGTGGCGGACCGCTATCAGGACATAGCGTTGGCTACCCGTGATA
TTGCTGAAGAGCTTGGCGGCGAATGGGCTGACCGCTTCCTCGTGCTTTACGGTATCGCCGCTCCCGATTC
GCAGCGCATCGCCTTCTATCGCCTTCTTGACGAGTTCTTCTGAGCGGGACTCTGGGGTTCGAAATGACCG
ACCAAGCGACGCCCAACCTGCCATCACGAGATTTCGATTCCACCGCCGCCTTCTATGAAAGGTTGGGCTT
CGGAATCGTTTTCCGGGACGCCGGCTGGATGATCCTCCAGCGCGGGGATCTCATGCTGGAGTTCTTCGCC
CACCCCAACTTGTTTATTGCAGCTTATAATGGTTACAAATAAAGCAATAGCATCACAAATTTCACAAATA
AAGCATTTTTTTCACTGCATTCTAGTTGTGGTTTGTCCAAACTCATCAATGTATCTTATCATGTCTGTAT
ACCGTCGACCTCTAGCTAGAGCTTGGCGTAATCATGGTCATAGCTGTTTCCTGTGTGAAATTGTTATCCG
CTCACAATTCCACACAACATACGAGCCGGAAGCATAAAGTGTAAAGCCTGGGGTGCCTAATGAGTGAGCT
AACTCACATTAATTGCGTTGCGCTCACTGCCCGCTTTCCAGTCGGGAAACCTGTCGTGCCAGCTGCATTA
ATGAATCGGCCAACGCGCGGGGAGAGGCGGTTTGCGTATTGGGCGCTCTTCCGCTTCCTCGCTCACTGAC
TCGCTGCGCTCGGTCGTTCGGCTGCGGCGAGCGGTATCAGCTCACTCAAAGGCGGTAATACGGTTATCCA
CAGAATCAGGGGATAACGCAGGAAAGAACATGTGAGCAAAAGGCCAGCAAAAGGCCAGGAACCGTAAAAA
GGCCGCGTTGCTGGCGTTTTTCCATAGGCTCCGCCCCCCTGACGAGCATCACAAAAATCGACGCTCAAGT
CAGAGGTGGCGAAACCCGACAGGACTATAAAGATACCAGGCGTTTCCCCCTGGAAGCTCCCTCGTGCGCT
CTCCTGTTCCGACCCTGCCGCTTACCGGATACCTGTCCGCCTTTCTCCCTTCGGGAAGCGTGGCGCTTTC
TCATAGCTCACGCTGTAGGTATCTCAGTTCGGTGTAGGTCGTTCGCTCCAAGCTGGGCTGTGTGCACGAA
CCCCCCGTTCAGCCCGACCGCTGCGCCTTATCCGGTAACTATCGTCTTGAGTCCAACCCGGTAAGACACG
ACTTATCGCCACTGGCAGCAGCCACTGGTAACAGGATTAGCAGAGCGAGGTATGTAGGCGGTGCTACAGA
GTTCTTGAAATGGTGGCCTAACTACGGCTACACTAGAAGAACAGTATTTGGTATCTGCGCTCTGCTGAAG
CCAGTTACCTTCGGAAAAAGAGTTGGTAGCTCTTGATCCGGCAAACAAACCACCGCTGGTAGCGGTGGTT
TTTTTGTTTGCAAGCAGCAGATTACGCGCAGAAAAAAAGGATCTCAAGAAGATCCTTTGATCTTTTCTAC
GGGGTCTGACGCTCAGTGGAACGAAAACTCACGTTAAGGGATTTTGGTCATGAGATTATCAAAAAGGATC
TTCACCTAGATCCTTTTAAATTAAAAATGAAGTTTTAAATCAATCTAAAGTATATATGAGTAAACTTGGT
CTGACAGTTACCAATGCTTAATCAGTGAGGCACCTATCTCAGCGATCTGTCTATTTCGTTCATCCATAGT
TGCCTGACTCCCCGTCGTGTAGATAACTACGATACGGGAGGGCTTACCATCTGGCCCCAGTGCTGCAATG
ATACCGCGAGACCCACGCTCACCGGCTCCAGATTTATCAGCAATAAACCAGCCAGCCGGAAGGGCCGAGC
GCAGAAGTGGTCCTGCAACTTTATCCGCCTCCATCCAGTCTATTAATTGTTGCCGGGAAGCTAGAGTAAG
TAGTTCGCCAGTTAATAGTTTGCGCAACGTTGTTGCCATTGCTACAGGCATCGTGGTGTCACGCTCGTCG
TTTGGTATGGCTTCATTCAGCTCCGGTTCCCAACGATCAAGGCGAGTTACATGATCCCCCATGTTGTGCA
AAAAAGCGGTTAGCTCCTTCGGTCCTCCGATCGTTGTCAGAAGTAAGTTGGCCGCAGTGTTATCACTCAT
GGTTATGGCAGCACTGCATAATTCTCTTACTGTCATGCCATCCGTAAGATGCTTTTCTGTGACTGGTGAG
TACTCAACCAAGTCATTCTGAGAATAGTGTATGCGGCGACCGAGTTGCTCTTGCCCGGCGTCAATACGGG
ATAATACCGCGCCACATAGCAGAACTTTAAAAGTGCTCATCATTGGAAAACGTTCTTCGGGGCGAAAACT
CTCAAGGATCTTACCGCTGTTGAGATCCAGTTCGATGTAACCCACTCGTGCACCCAACTGATCTTCAGCA
TCTTTTACTTTCACCAGCGTTTCTGGGTGAGCAAAAACAGGAAGGCAAAATGCCGCAAAAAAGGGAATAA
GGGCGACACGGAAATGTTGAATACTCATACTCTTCCTTTTTCAATATTATTGAAGCATTTATCAGGGTTA
TTGTCTCATGAGCGGATACATATTTGAATGTATTTAGAAAAATAAACAAATAGGGGTTCCGCGCACATTT
CCCCGAAAAGTGCCACCTGACGTC
